>Addgene plasmid #71940 | Cntn2-AP-His | depositor full sequence | sequence record 138382 | Full sequence
GTCGAGGTCTCGACGGTATCGATTGACATTGATTATTGACTAGCTAGTTATTAATAGTAATCAATTACGG
GGTCATTAGTTCATAGCCCATATATGGAGTTCCGCGTTACATAACTTACGGTAAATGGCCCGCCTGGCTG
ACCGCCCAACGACCCCCGCCCATTGACGTCAATAATGACGTATGTTCCCATAGTAACGCCAATAGGGACT
TTCCATTGACGTCAATGGGTGGAGTATTTACGGTAAACTGCCCACTTGGCAGTACATCAAGTGTATCATA
TGCCAAGTCCGCCCCCTATTGACGTCAATGACGGTAAATGGCCCGCCTGGCATTATGCCCAGTACATGAC
CTTACGGGACTTTCCTACTTGGCAGTACATCTACGTATTAGTCATCGCTATTACCATGGTGATGCGGTTT
TGGCAGTACACCAATGGGCGTGGATAGCGGTTTGACTCACGGGGATTTCCAAGTCTCCACCCCATTGACG
TCAATGGGAGTTTGTTTTGGCACCAAAATCAACGGGACTTTCCAAAATGTCGTAATAACCCCGCCCCGTT
GACGCAAATGGGCGGTAGGCGTGTACGGTGGGAGGTCTATATAAGCAGAGCTCGTTTAGTGAACCGTCAG
ATCGCCTGGAGACGCCATCCACGCTGTTTTGACCTCCATAGAAGACACCGGGACCGATCCAGCCTCCGCG
GCCGGGAACGGTGCATTGGAACGCGGATTCCCCGTGCCAAGAGTGACGTAAGTACCGCCTATAGACTCTA
TAGGCACACCCCTTTGGCTCTTATGCATGCTATACTGTTTTTGGCTTGGGGCCTATACACCCCCGCTTCC
ATATGCTATAGGTGATGGTATAGCTTAGCCTATAGGTGTGGGTTATTGACCATTATTGACCACTCCCCTA
TTGGTGACGATACTTTCCATTACTAATCCATAACATGGCTCTTTGCCACAACTATCTCTATTGGCTATAT
GCCAATACTCTGTCCTTCAGAGACTGACACGGACTCTGTATTTTTACAGGATGGGGTCCCATTTATTATT
TACAAATTCACATATACAACAACGCCGTCCCCCGTGCCCGCAGTTTTTATTAAACATAGCGTGGGATCTC
CACGCGAATCTCGGGTACGTGTTCCGGACATGGGCTCTTCTCCGGTAGCGGCGGAGCTTCCACATCCGAG
CCCTGGTCCCATGCCTCCAGCGGCTCATGGTCGCTCGGCAGCTCCTTGCTCCTAACAGTGGAGGCCAGAC
TTAGGCACAGCACAATGCCCACCACCACCAGTGTGCCGCACAAGGCCGTGGCGGTAGGGTATGTGTCTGA
AAATGAGCTCGGAGATTGGGCTCGCACCGCTGACGCAGATGGAAGACTTAAGGCAGCGGCAGAAGAAGAT
GCAGGCAGCTGAGTTGTTGTATTCTGATAAGAGTCAGAGGTAACTCCCGTTGCGGTGCTGTTAACGGTGG
AGGGCAGTGTAGTCTGAGCAGTACTCGTTGCTGCCGCGCGCGCCACCAGACATAATAGCTGACAGACTAA
CAGACTGTTCCTTTCCATGGGTCTTTTCTGCAGAAGCTTGAATTCTCGAGGATCCGCGGCCGCGCCACCA
TGGGAGCACCGGCCAGGAAAAGGGCAAGCTTGCTGCTGCTGCTGCTGGCCACAATGGCTCTGGTCTCCTC
TCCAGGATGGAGTTTTTCCCAGGGAACCCCAGCTACCTTTGGACCCGTCTTTGAAGAGCAACCTGTTGGC
CTGCTATTCCCAGAGGAGTCTGCAGAGGATCAGGTGACACTGGCGTGCCGTGCCCGAGCTAGCCCTCCAG
CCACCTATAGGTGGAAGATGAACGGCACAGAGATGAACCTGGAACCTGGTTCCCGTCACCAGCTGATGGG
GGGCAACCTGGTCATCATGAGTCCCACCAAAGCACAGGATGCTGGTGTCTACCAGTGCCTAGCCTCTAAC
CCAGTAGGCACTGTCGTCAGCAAGGAAGCTGTCCTCCGCTTCGGCTTTCTACAGGAATTCTCCAAGGAGG
AGAGAGACCCCGTGAAAACCCACGAGGGCTGGGGGGTGATGCTGCCCTGTAACCCACCTGCCCACTACCC
AGGTTTGTCCTACCGCTGGCTCCTCAACGAGTTCCCCAACTTCATCCCAACGGATGGGCGTCACTTCGTG
TCCCAGACCACAGGGAACCTGTACATCGCCCGCACCAATGCCTCGGACCTGGGCAACTACTCTTGCCTGG
CTACCAGCCACCTGGACTTCTCCACCAAGAGCGTCTTCAGCAAATTCGCGCAGCTCAACCTGGCTGCTGA
AGATCCTCGACTCTTTGCTCCCAGTATCAAAGCCCGGTTCCCCCCAGAGACGTACGCACTGGTTGGGCAG
CAGGTCACCCTGGAGTGCTTTGCCTTTGGGAACCCTGTTCCCAGGATCAAGTGGCGCAAAGTGGATGGTT
CCTTGTCCCCTCAGTGGGGCACAGCAGAGCCCACCCTGCAGATCCCCAGTGTTAGCTTTGAAGATGAGGG
TACCTATGAATGTGAGGCAGAGAACTCCAAGGGCCGTGACACCGTCCAGGGACGCATCATTGTGCAAGCT
CAGCCTGAGTGGCTAAAGGTGATCTCAGACACAGAAGCCGACATTGGTTCCAACTTACGTTGGGGCTGTG
CTGCGGCAGGCAAGCCTCGGCCCATGGTGCGCTGGCTGAGAAACGGGGAACCTCTGGCCTCCCAGAACCG
GGTGGAGGTCTTGGCTGGGGACCTGCGATTCTCTAAGCTGAACCTGGAGGACTCCGGCATGTACCAGTGT
GTGGCAGAAAACAAGCATGGCACCATCTATGCCAGTGCTGAGCTGGCTGTACAAGCTCTGGCCCCAGACT
TCAGGCAGAACCCTGTGAGGCGGCTGATCCCTGCAGCCCGAGGGGGAGAGATCAGTATCCCGTGCCAGCC
CCGTGCGGCTCCAAAAGCTACAATACTGTGGAGCAAGGGTACTGAGATTCTGGGGAACAGTACCAGAGTG
ACTGTCACTTTGGACGGCACCTTGATTATCAGAAACATCAGTCGATCGGATGAAGGCAAATATACCTGCT
TTGCTGAGAACTTCATGGGCAAAGCCAACAGTACCGGGATCCTGTCTGTGCGAGATGCAACGAAGATCAC
GCTAGCTCCTTCGAGTGCTGACATCAATGTGGGTGATAACCTGACCCTACAGTGCCACGCCTCGCATGAC
CCCACTATGGACCTCACGTTCACCTGGACCCTGGATGACTTCCCTGTTGACTTTGATAAGCCTGGAGGTC
ACTACCGGAGAGCCAGTGTGAAGGAGACCATTGGGGACCTGACTATCCTGAATGCCCAGCTACGCCACGG
AGGGACATACACATGCATGGCCCAGACAGTGGTGGATGGTGCATCCAAGGAGGCCACAGTCCTGGTCCGA
GGTCCCCCAGGTCCTCCTGGGGGTGTGGTGGTGAGAGACATTGGAGACACTACTGTTCAGCTTAGCTGGA
GTCGTGGCTTTGACAATCACAGCCCCATTGCCAAGTACACCCTGCAAGCGCGGACTCCACCCTCAGGGAA
ATGGAAGCAGGTTCGGACCAATCCTGTGAATATCGAGGGCAACGCGGAAACTGCCCAGGTGCTGGGGCTC
ATGCCTTGGATGGACTATGAGTTTCGGGTTTCAGCTAGCAACATCTTGGGCACTGGGGAGCCCAGCGGCC
CCTCCAGCAGAATCCGCACTAAGGAAGCAGTCCCCTCTGTGGCACCATCTGGACTCAGTGGAGGGGGAGG
AGCCCCTGGAGAGCTTACCATCAACTGGACTCCCATGTCACGAGAGTACCAGAATGGAGACGGCTTCGGC
TACCTGCTGTCCTTCCGCAGGCAAGGCAGCTCCAGTTGGCAGACGGCCCGGGTGCCCGGCGCTGATACCC
AGTACTTCGTCTACAGCAACGATAGCATCCATCCCTACACACCCTTTGAGGTCAAGATCCGAAGCTACAA
TCGCCGGGGGGATGGGCCCGAGAGCCTCACTGCCATCGTGTACTCAGCAGAGGAAGAGCCCAAGGTGGCC
CCTGCCAAGGTCTGGGCCAAGGGTTCCTCATCCTCAGAGATGAACGTAAGCTGGGAGCCTGTGCTACAAG
ACATGAACGGCATCCTCCTGGGATATGAGATTCGCTACTGGAAAGCCGGGGACAAAGAAGCTGCCGCTGA
CCGAGTGAGGACGGCAGGGCTAGACTCCAGTGCCCGAGTCACCGGCCTGTACCCCAACACCAAGTACCAT
GTAACTGTGAGGGCCTACAACAGGGCTGGCACCGGACCAGCTAGCCCTTCAGCTGATGCCATGACCATGA
AGCCCCCACCACGGCGACCTCCTGGCAACATCTCCTGGACTTTCTCAAGTTCCAGCCTCAGCCTTAAGTG
GGACCCTGTGGTTCCTCTCCGAAATGAATCTACAGTCACTGGCTACAAGATGTTGTATCAGAATGACCTG
CAGCCAACTCCTATGCTCCACCTCACCAGCAAGAACTGGATAGAAATACCAGTACCTGAAGACATTGGTC
ACGCTCTGGTGCAGATTCGAACCACGGGGCCTGGAGGGGATGGGATACCAGCCGAAGTCCACATTGTGAG
AAATACTAGTGGATCTTCCGGAATCATCCCAGTTGAGGAGGAGAACCCGGACTTCTGGAACCGCGAGGCA
GCCGAGGCCCTGGGTGCCGCCAAGAAGCTGCAGCCTGCACAGACAGCCGCCAAGAACCTCATCATCTTCC
TGGGCGATGGGATGGGGGTGTCTACGGTGACAGCTGCCAGGATCCTAAAAGGGCAGAAGAAGGACAAACT
GGGGCCTGAGATACCCCTGGCCATGGACCGCTTCCCATATGTGGCTCTGTCCAAGACATACAATGTAGAC
AAACATGTGCCAGACAGTGGAGCCACAGCCACGGCCTACCTGTGCGGGGTCAAGGGCAACTTCCAGACCA
TTGGCTTGAGTGCAGCCGCCCGCTTTAACCAGTGCAACACGACACGCGGCAACGAGGTCATCTCCGTGAT
GAATCGGGCCAAGAAAGCAGGGAAGTCAGTGGGAGTGGTAACCACCACACGAGTGCAGCACGCCTCGCCA
GCCGGCACCTACGCCCACACGGTGAACCGCAACTGGTACTCGGACGCCGACGTGCCTGCCTCGGCCCGCC
AGGAGGGGTGCCAGGACATCGCTACGCAGCTCATCTCCAACATGGACATTGACGTGATCCTAGGTGGGGG
CCGAAAGTACATGTTTCGCATGGGAACCCCAGACCCTGAGTACCCAGATGACTACAGCCAAGGTGGGACC
AGGCTGGACGGGAAGAATCTGGTGCAGGAATGGCTGGCGAAGCGCCAGGGTGCCCGGTATGTGTGGAACC
GCACTGAGCTCATGCAGGCTTCCCTGGACCCGTCTGTGACCCATCTCATGGGTCTCTTTGAGCCTGGAGA
CATGAAATACGAGATCCACCGAGACTCCACACTGGACCCCTCCCTGATGGAGATGACAGAGGCTGCCCTG
CGCCTGCTGAGCAGGAACCCCCGCGGCTTCTTCCTCTTCGTGGAGGGTGGTCGCATCGACCATGGTCATC
ATGAAAGCAGGGCTTACCGGGCACTGACTGAGACGATCATGTTCGACGACGCCATTGAGAGGGCGGGCCA
GCTCACCAGCGAGGAGGACACGCTGAGCCTCGTCACTGCCGACCACTCCCACGTCTTCTCCTTCGGAGGC
TACCCCCTGCGAGGGAGCTCCATCTTCGGGCTGGCCCCTGGCAAGGCCCGGGACAGGAAGGCCTACACGG
TCCTCCTATACGGAAACGGTCCAGGCTATGTGCTCAAGGACGGCGCCCGGCCGGATGTTACCGAGAGCGA
GAGCGGGAGCCCCGAGTATCGGCAGCAGTCAGCAGTGCCCCTGGACGAAGAGACCCACGCAGGCGAGGAC
GTGGCGGTGTTCGCGCGCGGCCCGCAGGCGCACCTGGTTCACGGCGTGCAGGAGCAGACCTTCATAGCGC
ACGTCATGGCCTTCGCCGCCTGCCTGGAGCCCTACACCGCCTGCGACCTGGCGCCCCCCGCCGGCACCAC
CGACGCCGCGCACCCGGGTCATCATCACCATCACCATTAATCTAGAGATCTTATTAAAGCAGAACTTGTT
TATTGCAGCTTATAATGGTTACAAATAAAGCAATAGCATCACAAATTTCACAAATAAAGCATTTTTTTCA
CTGCATTCTAGTTGTGGTTTGTCCAAACTCATCAATGTATCTTATCATGTCTGGTCGACTCTAGCTAGAC
TCTTCCGCTTCCTCGCTCACTGACTCGCTGCGCTCGGTCGTTCGGCTGCGGCGAGCGGTATCAGCTCACT
CAAAGGCGGTAATACGGTTATCCACAGAATCAGGGGATAACGCAGGAAAGAACATGTGAGCAAAAGGCCA
GCAAAAGGCCAGGAACCGTAAAAAGGCCGCGTTGCTGGCGTTTTTCCATAGGCTCCGCCCCCCTGACGAG
CATCACAAAAATCGACGCTCAAGTCAGAGGTGGCGAAACCCGACAGGACTATAAAGATACCAGGCGTTTC
CCCCTGGAAGCTCCCTCGTGCGCTCTCCTGTTCCGACCCTGCCGCTTACCGGATACCTGTCCGCCTTTCT
CCCTTCGGGAAGCGTGGCGCTTTCTCATAGCTCACGCTGTAGGTATCTCAGTTCGGTGTAGGTCGTTCGC
TCCAAGCTGGGCTGTGTGCACGAACCCCCCGTTCAGCCCGACCGCTGCGCCTTATCCGGTAACTATCGTC
TTGAGTCCAACCCGGTAAGACACGACTTATCGCCACTGGCAGCAGCCACTGGTAACAGGATTAGCAGAGC
GAGGTATGTAGGCGGTGCTACAGAGTTCTTGAAGTGGTGGCCTAACTACGGCTACACTAGAAGAACAGTA
TTTGGTATCTGCGCTCTGCTGAAGCCAGTTACCTTCGGAAAAAGAGTTGGTAGCTCTTGATCCGGCAAAC
AAACCACCGCTGGTAGCGGTGGTTTTTTTGTTTGCAAGCAGCAGATTACGCGCAGAAAAAAAGGATCTCA
AGAAGATCCTTTGATCTTTTCTACGGGGTCTGACGCTCAGTGGAACGAAAACTCACGTTAAGGGATTTTG
GTCATGAGATTATCAAAAAGGATCTTCACCTAGATCCTTTTAAATTAAAAATGAAGTTTTAAATCAATCT
AAAGTATATATGAGTAAACTTGGTCTGACAGTTACCAATGCTTAATCAGTGAGGCACCTATCTCAGCGAT
CTGTCTATTTCGTTCATCCATAGTTGCCTGACTCCCCGTCGTGTAGATAACTACGATACGGGAGGGCTTA
CCATCTGGCCCCAGTGCTGCAATGATACCGCGAGACCCACGCTCACCGGCTCCAGATTTATCAGCAATAA
ACCAGCCAGCCGGAAGGGCCGAGCGCAGAAGTGGTCCTGCAACTTTATCCGCCTCCATCCAGTCTATTAA
TTGTTGCCGGGAAGCTAGAGTAAGTAGTTCGCCAGTTAATAGTTTGCGCAACGTTGTTGCCATTGCTACA
GGCATCGTGGTGTCACGCTCGTCGTTTGGTATGGCTTCATTCAGCTCCGGTTCCCAACGATCAAGGCGAG
TTACATGATCCCCCATGTTGTGCAAAAAAGCGGTTAGCTCCTTCGGTCCTCCGATCGTTGTCAGAAGTAA
GTTGGCCGCAGTGTTATCACTCATGGTTATGGCAGCACTGCATAATTCTCTTACTGTCATGCCATCCGTA
AGATGCTTTTCTGTGACTGGTGAGTACTCAACCAAGTCATTCTGAGAATAGTGTATGCGGCGACCGAGTT
GCTCTTGCCCGGCGTCAATACGGGATAATACCGCGCCACATAGCAGAACTTTAAAAGTGCTCATCATTGG
AAAACGTTCTTCGGGGCGAAAACTCTCAAGGATCTTACCGCTGTTGAGATCCAGTTCGATGTAACCCACT
CGTGCACCCAACTGATCTTCAGCATCTTTTACTTTCACCAGCGTTTCTGGGTGAGCAAAAACAGGAAGGC
AAAATGCCGCAAAAAAGGGAATAAGGGCGACACGGAAATGTTGAATACTCATACTCTTCCTTTTTCAATA
TTATTGAAGCATTTATCAGGGTTATTGTCTCATGAGCGGATACATATTTGAATGTATTTAGAAAAATAAA
CAAATAGGGGTTCCGCGCACATTTCCCCGAAAAGTGCCACCTGACGTCTAAGAAACCATTATTATCATGA
CATTAACCTATAAAAATAGGCGTATCACGAGGCCCTTTCGTCTCGCGCGTTTCGGTGATGACGGTGAAAA
CCTCTGACACATGCAGCTCCCGGAGGAATGTGTGTCAGTTAGGGTGTGGAAAGTCCCCAGGCTCCCCAGG
CAGGCAGAAGTATGCAAAGCATGCATCTCAATTAGTCAGCAACCAGGTGTGGAAAGTCCCCAGGCTCCCC
AGCAGGCAGAAGTATGCAAAGCATGCATCTCAATTAGTCAGCAACCATAGTCCCGCCCCTAACTCCGCCC
ATCCCGCCCCTAACTCCGCCCAGTTCCGCCCATTCTCCGCCCCATGGCTGACTAATTTTTTTTATTTATG
CAGAGGCCGAGGCCGCCTCTGCCTCTGAGCTATTCCAGAAGTAGTGAGGAGGCTTTTTTGGAGGCCTAGG
CTTTTGCAAAAAGCTCCCGGGAGCTTGTATATCCATTTTCGTCCCGGAGACGGTCACAGCTTGTCTGTAA
GCGGATGCCGGGAGCAGACAAGCCCGTCAGGGCGCGTCAGCGGGTGTTGGCGGGTGTCGGGGCTGGCTTA
ACTATGCGGCATCAGAGCAGATTGTACTGAGAGTGCACCATATGCGGTGTGAAATACCGCACAGATGCGT
AAGGAGAAAATACCGCATCAGGAAATTGTAAGCGTTAATATTTTGTTAAAATTCGCGTTAAATTTTTGTT
AAATCAGCTCATTTTTTAACCAATAGGCCGAAATCGGCAAAATCCCTTATAAATCAAAAGAATAGACCGA
GATAGGGT
[37 nt withheld, positions 9039-9075]
AAAGAACGTGGACTCCAACGTCAAAGG
[49 nt withheld, positions 9103-9151]
T
[91 nt withheld, positions 9153-9243]
G
[124 nt withheld, positions 9245-9368]
CCATTCGCCATTCAGGCTGCGCAACTGTTGGGAAGGGCGATCGGTGCGGGCCTCTTCGCTATTACGCCAG
CTGGCGAAAGGGGGATGTGCTGCAAGGCGATTAAGTTGGGTAACGCCAGGGTTTTCCCAGTCACGACGTT
GTAAAACGACGGCCAGTGAATT
Features (pLannotate 1.2.2; 14 found; start..end, strand, type, name):
     25..408     +  enhancer       CMV enhancer: human cytomegalovirus immediate early enhancer
    410..609     +  promoter       CMV promoter: human cytomegalovirus (CMV) immediate early promoter
    748..1573    +  intron         CMV intron A: human cytomegalovirus intron A (Chapman et al., 1991)
   1610..4624    +  CDS            Cntn2: CNTN2_MOUSE - Also known as Tax. Experimental evidence at protein level: Swiss-Prot protein existence level 1. In conjunction with another transmembrane protein, CNTNAP2, contributes to the organization of axonal domains at nodes of Ranvier by maintaining voltage-gated potassium channels at the juxtaparanodal region. From Mus musculus (Mouse).
   4643..6094    +  CDS            SEAP: secreted alkaline phosphatase from human placenta The natural enzyme has a C-terminal transmembrane sequence that is replaced by a GPI anchor.
   6153..6274    +  polyA_signal   SV40 poly(A) signal: SV40 polyadenylation signal
   6483..7071    -  rep_origin     ori: high-copy-number ColE1/pMB1/pBR322/pUC origin of replication
   7242..8102    -  CDS            AmpR: β-lactamase; bla; confers resistance to ampicillin, carbenicillin, and related antibiotics
   8103..8207    -  promoter       AmpR promoter: bla
   8302..8337    +  CDS            rop (fragment): Rop protein, which maintains plasmids at low copy number; rop
   8360..8690    +  promoter       SV40 promoter: SV40 enhancer and early promoter
   8813..8912    +  misc_feature   bom (fragment): basis of mobility region from pBR322
   8940..9368    -  rep_origin     f1 ori (sequence partly withheld): f1 bacteriophage origin of replication; arrow indicates direction of (+) strand synthesis
   9372..9529    -  CDS            lacZα (fragment): LacZα fragment of β-galactosidase; lacZ fragment
