[The description below was written by a language model from this plasmid's Addgene catalogue record and pLannotate feature annotations shown in this document.]
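Description:
Cntn2-AP-His is a 9.5 kb mammalian expression plasmid built on the pCMVi-SV40ori backbone and designed to produce a secreted, soluble form of mouse Contactin 2 (Cntn2, also known as TAG-1 or Tax). It is propagated in E. coli as a high-copy plasmid through a ColE1/pUC-type origin and selected with ampicillin via the β-lactamase gene. The backbone also carries an f1 phage origin, along with short remnants of rop, bom and lacZα that are annotated only as fragments. An SV40 enhancer/early promoter region is present outside the expression cassette. This region contains the SV40 origin implied by the backbone name, which can support episomal amplification in cells expressing large T antigen.

Expression is driven by the human CMV immediate-early enhancer and promoter followed by CMV intron A, an arrangement commonly used to boost transcript levels in transfected mammalian cells. The 3,015 bp Cntn2 insert, cloned between NotI and SpeI, encodes the extracellular region truncated immediately upstream of the propeptide cleavage and GPI-attachment site, so the product is released rather than tethered to the membrane. It is fused in frame at its C terminus to human placental secreted alkaline phosphatase and a 6xHis tag, both supplied by the backbone, and the cassette ends with an SV40 polyadenylation signal. The His tag is stated in the catalogue entry but is not separately annotated in the feature table. The alkaline phosphatase moiety gives an enzymatic readout for detecting binding, and the His tag allows capture or purification. The plasmid comes from an extracellular biochemical screen for receptor–ligand interactions involved in neuronal subtype recognition in the retina.
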