Addgene plasmid #71940: Cntn2-AP-His
Purpose: Expresses the extracellular region of the Contactin 2 protein (truncated immediately upstream of propeptide cleavage and GPI-attachement site), C-terminally fused to alkaline phosphatase + 6X histidine tag.
Depositing lab: Woj Wojtowicz. Depositing organization: University of California, Berkeley. Publication: An extracellular biochemical screen reveals that FLRTs and Unc5s mediate neuronal subtype recognition in the retina. Visser JJ, Cheng Y, Perry SC, Chastain AB, Parsa B, Masri SS, Ray TA, Kay JN, Wojtowicz WM. Elife. 2015 Dec 3;4. pii: e08149. doi: 10.7554/eLife.08149. PubMed 26633812.
Backbone
  Vector backbone: pCMVi-SV40ori
  Vector type: Mammalian Expression
Growth in bacteria
  Bacterial resistance: Ampicillin, 100 μg/mL
  Growth temperature: 37°C
  Growth strain: DH5alpha
  Copy number: High Copy
Gene/Insert
  Gene/Insert name: Cntn2 (alt names: Contactin 2; Tax; TAG-1; NCBI gene ID 21367; Reference sequence NM_177129.5)
  Species: M. musculus (mouse)
  Insert size (bp): 3015
  Entrez Gene: Cntn2 (a.k.a. D130012K04Rik, TAG-1, TAG1, Tax)
  Promoter: CMV
  Tag / fusion protein: AP-His (C terminal on backbone)
  Cloning method: Restriction Enzyme; 5′ cloning site NotI (not destroyed); 3′ cloning site SpeI (not destroyed)
  Sequencing primers: 5′ GTCAGAGGTAACTCCCGTTGC; 3′ GAGGTTCTTGGCGGCTGTC
Terms and licenses: Academic/Nonprofit Terms; Industry Terms: Not Available to Industry
How to cite: Cntn2-AP-His was a gift from Woj Wojtowicz (Addgene plasmid # 71940 ; http://n2t.net/addgene:71940 ; RRID:Addgene_71940)
