>Addgene plasmid #71940 | Cntn2-AP-His | addgene partial sequence | sequence record 138379 | pMRB101-F 5'-aagatgcaggcagctgagtt-3'
ACGGTGGAGGGCAGTGTAGTCTGAGCAGTACTCGTTGCTGCCGCGCGCGCCACCAGACATAATAGCTGAC
AGACTAACAGACTGTTCCTTTCCATGGGTCTTTTCTGCAGAAGCTTGAATTCTCGAGGATCCGCGGCCGC
GCCACCATGGGAGCACCGGCCAGGAAAAGGGCAAGCTTGCTGCTGCTGCTGCTGGCCACAATGGCTCTGG
TCTCCTCTCCAGGATGGAGTTTTTCCCAGGGAACCCCAGCTACCTTTGGACCCGTCTTTGAAGAGCAACC
TGTTGGCCTGCTATTCCCAGAGGAGTCTGCAGAGGATCAGGTGACACTGGCGTGCCGTGCCCGAGCTAGC
CCTCCAGCCACCTATAGGTGGAAGATGAACGGCACAGAGATGAACCTGGAACCTGGTTCCCGTCACCAGC
TGATGGGGGGCAACCTGGTCATCATGAGTCCCACCAAAGCACAGGATGCTGGTGTCTACCAGTGCCTAGC
CTCTAACCCAGTAGGCACTGTCGTCAGCAAGGAAGCTGTCCTCCGCTTCGGCTTTCTACAGGAATTCTCC
AAGGAGGAGAGAGACCCCGTGAAAACCCACGAGGGCTGGGGGGTGATGCTGCCCTGTAACCCACCTGCCC
ACTACCCAGGTTTGTCCTACCGCTGGCTCCTCAACGAGTTCCCCAACTTCATCCCAACGGATGGGCGTCA
CTTCGTGTCCCAGACCACAGGGAACCTGTACATCGCCCGCACCAATGCCTCGGACCTGGGCAACTACTCT
TGCCTGGCTACCAGCCACCTGGACTTCTCCACCAAGAGCGTCTTCAGCAAATTCGCGCAGCTCA
