>Addgene plasmid #71940 | Cntn2-AP-His | addgene partial sequence | sequence record 138381 | SV40pA-R 5'-GAAATTTGTGATGCTATTGC-3'
ATAAGATCTCTAGATTAATGGTGATGGTGATGATGACCCGGGTGCGCGGCGTCGGTGGTGCCGGCGGGGG
GCGCCAGGTCGCAGGCGGTGTAGGGCTCCAGGCAGGCGGCGAAGGCCATGACGTGCGCTATGAAGGTCTG
CTCCTGCACGCCGTGAACCAGGTGCGCCTGCGGGCCGCGCGCGAACACCGCCACGTCCTCGCCTGCGTGG
GTCTCTTCGTCCAGGGGCACTGCTGACTGCTGCCGATACTCGGGGCTCCCGCTCTCGCTCTCGGTAACAT
CCGGCCGGGCGCCGTCCTTGAGCACATAGCCTGGACCGTTTCCGTATAGGAGGACCGTGTAGGCCTTCCT
GTCCCGGGCCTTGCCAGGGGCCAGCCCGAAGATGGAGCTCCCTCGCAGGGGGTAGCCTCCGAAGGAGAAG
ACGTGGGAGTGGTCGGCAGTGACGAGGCTCAGCGTGTCCTCCTCGCTGGTGAGCTGGCCCGCCCTCTCAA
TGGCGTCGTCGAACATGATCGTCTCAGTCAGTGCCCGGTAAGCCCTGCTTTCATGATGACCATGGTCGAT
GCGACCACCCTCCACGAAGAGGAAGAAGCCGCGGGGGTTCCTGCTCAGCAGGCGCAGGGCAGCCTCTGTC
ATCTCCATCAGGGAGGGGTCCAGTGTGGAGTCTCGGTGGATCTCGTATTTCATGTCTCCAGGCTCAAAGA
GACCCATGAGATGGGTCACAGACGGGTCCAGGGAAGCCTGCATGAGCTCAGTGCGGTTCCACACATACCG
GGCACCCTGGCGCTTCGCCAGCCATTCCTGCACCAGATTCTTCCCGTCCAGCCTGGTCCCACCTTGGCTG
TAGTCATCTGG
